>Addgene plasmid #27508 | pHZ146 | depositor full sequence | sequence record 12966 | Author sequence
ACACTTTTCAGCTACCTAGATACATGGATATCCCCGCCTCCCAATCCACCCACCCAGGGAAAAAGAAGGG
CTCGCCGAAAAATCAAAGTTATCTCCAGGCTCGCGCATCCCACCGAGCGGTTGACTTCTCTCCACCACTT
TTCATTTTAACCCTCGGGGTACGGGATTGGCCAAAGGACCCAAAGGTATGTTTCGAATGATACTAACATA
ACATAGAACATTTTCAGGAGGACCCTTGGCTAGCATGCTTCCGGCCTGTTCCCTGAGACCTCAAGTGTGA
GTGTACTATTGATGCTTCACACCTGGGCTCTCCGGGTACCAGGACGGTTTGAGCAGATCTTTTTTTCTAG
CATTCTCATGGAGCCGCATTCGTAGAATTCCAACTGAGCGCCGGTCGCTACCATTACCAACTTGTCTGGT
GTCAAAAATAATAGGGGCCGCTGTCATCAGAGTAAGTTTAAACTGAGTTCTACTAACTAACGAGTAATAT
TTAAATTTTCAGCATCTCGCGCCCGTGCCTCTGACTTCTAAGTCCAATTACTCTTCAACATCCCTACATG
CTCTTTCTCCCTGTGCTCCCACCCCCTATTTTTGTTATTATCAAAAAAACTTCTTCTTAATTTCTTTGTT
TTTTAGCTTCTTTTAAGTCACCTCTAACAATGAAATTGTGTAGATTCAAAAATAGAATTAATTCGTAATA
AAAAGTCGAAAAAAATTGTGCTCCCTCCCCCCATTAATAATAATTCTATCCCAAAATCTACACAATGTTC
TGTGTACACTTCTTATGTTTTTTTTACTTCTGATAAATTTTTTTTGAAACATCATAGAAAAAACCGCACA
CAAAATACCTTATCATATGTTACGTTTCAGTTTATGACCGCAATTTTTATTTCTTCGCACGTCTGGGCCT
CTCATGACGTCAAATCATGCTCATCGTGAAAAAGTTTTGGAGTATTTTTGGAATTTTTCAATCAAGTGAA
AGTTTATGAAATTAATTTTCCTGCTTTTGCTTTTTGGGGGTTTCCCCTATTGTTTGTCAAGAGTTTCGAG
GACGGCGTTTTTCTTGCTAAAATCACAAGTATTGATGAGCACGATGCAAGAAAGATCGGAAGAAGGTTTG
GGTTTGAGGCTCAGTGGAAGGTGAGTAGAAGTTGATAATTTGAAAGTGGAGTAGTGTCTATGGGGTTTTT
GCCTTAAATGACAGAATACATTCCCAATATACCAAACATAACTGTTTCCTACTAGTCGGCCGTACGGGCC
CTTTCGTCTCGCGCGTTTCGGTGATGACGGTGAAAACCTCTGACACATGCAGCTCCCGGAGACGGTCACA
GCTTGTCTGTAAGCGGATGCCGGGAGCAGACAAGCCCGTCAGGGCGCGTCAGCGGGTGTTGGCGGGTGTC
GGGGCTGGCTTAACTATGCGGCATCAGAGCAGATTGTACTGAGAGTGCACCATATGCGGTGTGAAATACC
GCACAGATGCGTAAGGAGAAAATACCGCATCAGGCGGCCTTAAGGGCCTCGTGATACGCCTATTTTTATA
GGTTAATGTCATGATAATAATGGTTTCTTAGACGTCAGGTGGCACTTTTCGGGGAAATGTGCGCGGAACC
CCTATTTGTTTATTTTTCTAAATACATTCAAATATGTATCCGCTCATGAGACAATAACCCTGATAAATGC
TTCAATAATATTGAAAAAGGAAGAGTATGAGTATTCAACATTTCCGTGTCGCCCTTATTCCCTTTTTTGC
GGCATTTTGCCTTCCTGTTTTTGCTCACCCAGAAACGCTGGTGAAAGTAAAAGATGCTGAAGATCAGTTG
GGTGCACGAGTGGGTTACATCGAACTGGATCTCAACAGCGGTAAGATCCTTGAGAGTTTTCGCCCCGAAG
AACGTTTTCCAATGATGAGCACTTTTAAAGTTCTGCTATGTGGCGCGGTATTATCCCGTATTGACGCCGG
GCAAGAGCAACTCGGTCGCCGCATACACTATTCTCAGAATGACTTGGTTGAGTACTCACCAGTCACAGAA
AAGCATCTTACGGATGGCATGACAGTAAGAGAATTATGCAGTGCTGCCATAACCATGAGTGATAACACTG
CGGCCAACTTACTTCTGACAACGATCGGAGGACCGAAGGAGCTAACCGCTTTTTTGCACAACATGGGGGA
TCATGTAACTCGCCTTGATCGTTGGGAACCGGAGCTGAATGAAGCCATACCAAACGACGAGCGTGACACC
ACGATGCCTGTAGCAATGGCAACAACGTTGCGCAAACTATTAACTGGCGAACTACTTACTCTAGCTTCCC
GGCAACAATTAATAGACTGGATGGAGGCGGATAAAGTTGCAGGACCACTTCTGCGCTCGGCCCTTCCGGC
TGGCTGGTTTATTGCTGATAAATCTGGAGCCGGTGAGCGTGGGTCTCGCGGTATCATTGCAGCACTGGGG
CCAGATGGTAAGCCCTCCCGTATCGTAGTTATCTACACGACGGGGAGTCAGGCAACTATGGATGAACGAA
ATAGACAGATCGCTGAGATAGGTGCCTCACTGATTAAGCATTGGTAACTGTCAGACCAAGTTTACTCATA
TATACTTTAGATTGATTTAAAACTTCATTTTTAATTTAAAAGGATCTAGGTGAAGATCCTTTTTGATAAT
CTCATGACCAAAATCCCTTAACGTGAGTTTTCGTTCCACTGAGCGTCAGACCCCGTAGAAAAGATCAAAG
GATCTTCTTGAGATCCTTTTTTTCTGCGCGTAATCTGCTGCTTGCAAACAAAAAAACCACCGCTACCAGC
GGTGGTTTGTTTGCCGGATCAAGAGCTACCAACTCTTTTTCCGAAGGTAACTGGCTTCAGCAGAGCGCAG
ATACCAAATACTGTCCTTCTAGTGTAGCCGTAGTTAGGCCACCACTTCAAGAACTCTGTAGCACCGCCTA
CATACCTCGCTCTGCTAATCCTGTTACCAGTGGCTGCTGCCAGTGGCGATAAGTCGTGTCTTACCGGGTT
GGACTCAAGACGATAGTTACCGGATAAGGCGCAGCGGTCGGGCTGAACGGGGGGTTCGTGCACACAGCCC
AGCTTGGAGCGAACGACCTACACCGAACTGAGATACCTACAGCGTGAGCATTGAGAAAGCGCCACGCTTC
CCGAAGGGAGAAAGGCGGACAGGTATCCGGTAAGCGGCAGGGTCGGAACAGGAGAGCGCACGAGGGAGCT
TCCAGGGGGAAACGCCTGGTATCTTTATAGTCCTGTCGGGTTTCGCCACCTCTGACTTGAGCGTCGATTT
TTGTGATGCTCGTCAGGGGGGCGGAGCCTATGGAAAAACGCCAGCAACGCGGCCTTTTTACGGTTCCTGG
CCTTTTGCTGGCCTTTTGCTCACATGTTCTTTCCTGCGTTATCCCCTGATTCTGTGGATAACCGTATTAC
CGCCTTTGAGTGAGCTGATACCGCTCGCCGCAGCCGAACGACCGAGCGCAGCGAGTCAGTGAGCGAGGAA
GCGGAAGAGCGCCCAATACGCAAACCGCCTCTCCCCGCGCGTTGGCCGATTCATTAATGCAGCTGGCACG
ACAGGTTTCCCGACTGGAAAGCGGGCAGTGAGCGCAACGCAATTAATGTGAGTTAGCTCACTCATTAGGC
ACCCCAGGCTTTACACTTTATGCTTCCGGCTCGTATGTTGTGTGGAATTGTGAGCGGATAACAATTTCAC
ACAGGAAACAGCTATGACCATGATTACGCCAAGCTGTAAGTTTAAACATGATCTTACTAACTAACTATTC
TCATTTAAATTTTCAGAGCTTAAAAATGGCTGAAATCACTCACAACGATGGATACGCTAACAACTTGGAA
ATGAAATAAGCTTGCATGCCTGCAGGCCTTGAATTGGGTGATAAAATGCTTGAATTGGGTGATAAAATGC
TTGAATTGGGTGATAAAATGCTTGGTCCCTTGAATTGGGTGATAAAATGCTTGAATTGGGTGATAAAATG
CTTGAATTGGGTGATAAAATGCTTGGTCCCTTGAATTGGGTGATAAAATGCTTGAATTGGGTGATAAAAT
GCTTGAATTGGGTGATAAAATGCTTGGTCCCTTGAATTGGGTGATAAAATGCTTGAATTGGGTGATAAAA
TGCTTGAATTGGGTGATAAAATGCTTGGTCGACTCTAG
Features (pLannotate 1.2.2; 12 found; start..end, strand, type, name):
    253..322     +  ncRNA          lin-4: Accession: RF00052 - lin-4 microRNA precursor
   1045..1140    +  CDS            aex-5 (fragment): AEX5_CAEEL - Also known as kpc-3 From Caenorhabditis elegans.
   1268..1303    +  CDS            rop (fragment): Rop protein, which maintains plasmids at low copy number; rop
   1405..1504    +  misc_feature   bom (fragment): basis of mobility region from pBR322
   1602..1706    +  promoter       AmpR promoter: bla
   1707..2567    +  CDS            AmpR: β-lactamase; bla; confers resistance to ampicillin, carbenicillin, and related antibiotics
   2738..3326    +  rep_origin     ori: high-copy-number ColE1/pMB1/pBR322/pUC origin of replication
   3509..3601    +  CDS            lacI (fragment): lac repressor; lacI; The lac repressor binds to the lac operator to inhibit transcription in E. coli. This inhibition can be relieved by adding lactose or isopropyl-β-D-thiogalactopyranoside (IPTG).
   3614..3635    +  protein_bind   CAP binding site: CAP binding activates transcription in the presence of cAMP. E. coli catabolite activator protein
   3650..3680    +  promoter       lac promoter: promoter for the E. coli lac operon
   3688..3704    +  protein_bind   lac operator: The lac repressor binds to the lac operator to inhibit transcription in E. coli. This inhibition can be relieved by adding lactose or isopropyl-β-D-thiogalactopyranoside (IPTG). lac repressor encoded by lacI
   3858..3876    -  misc_feature   MCS (fragment): pUC18/19 multiple cloning site
