[The description below was written by a language model from this plasmid's Addgene catalogue record and pLannotate feature annotations shown in this document.]
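Description:
pHZ146 is a C. elegans (worm) expression plasmid of about 4.2 kb that carries the microRNA lin-4 in a transgene described in the record as pREAR::lin-4::unc-54_3'UTR. No named backbone is given, but the annotated features indicate a pUC-type bacterial cloning vector. These include a high-copy ColE1/pMB1-family origin of replication, an AmpR (β-lactamase) gene with its own promoter for ampicillin selection in E. coli, and remnants of the lac promoter/operator region, CAP binding site and pUC18/19 polylinker. Short fragments annotated as rop, bom and lacI are vestigial backbone sequences rather than functional units.

The payload is a roughly 90 bp insert containing the lin-4 precursor, which the feature table detects as a lin-4 microRNA precursor ncRNA. By the insert name, it is placed downstream of a promoter element called pREAR and upstream of the unc-54 3'UTR, a 3' end region widely used in worm transgenes to provide transcript processing and termination signals. Neither the pREAR promoter nor the unc-54 3'UTR is annotated in the feature table, and the record does not explain what pREAR is or where it drives expression. A short fragment matching the C. elegans gene aex-5 lies downstream of lin-4, and its role is not stated.

The associated publication concerns cell-autonomous specification of temporal identity by lin-4, so the construct was presumably used to express lin-4 in a restricted set of cells in transgenic worms to test where the microRNA acts. The depositor notes minor discrepancies between the theoretical and quality-control sequences that are not expected to affect function.
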