Addgene plasmid #27508: pHZ146
Depositing lab: Andrew Fire. Depositing organization: Stanford University. Publication: Cell autonomous specification of temporal identity by Caenorhabditis elegans microRNA lin-4. Zhang H, Fire AZ. Dev Biol. 2010 Aug 15. 344(2):603-10. 10.1016/j.ydbio.2010.05.018 PubMed 20493184.
Backbone
  Vector backbone: n/a
  Backbone size w/o insert (bp): 4078
  Vector type: Worm Expression
Growth in bacteria
  Bacterial resistance: Ampicillin, 100 μg/mL
  Growth temperature: 37°C
  Growth strain: DH5alpha
  Copy number: Unknown
Gene/Insert
  Gene/Insert name: pREAR::lin-4::unc-54_3'UTR (alt name: lin-4)
  Species: C. elegans (nematode)
  Insert size (bp): 90
  Entrez Gene: lin-4 (a.k.a. CELE_F59G1.6)
  Cloning method: Restriction Enzyme
  Sequencing primers: 5′ n/a
Terms and licenses: Academic/Nonprofit Terms; Industry Terms: Not Available to Industry
Depositor comments: Please note that there are some slight discrepancies between Addgene's quality control sequence and the theoretical sequence from the Fire lab. These differences should not affect function.
How to cite: pHZ146 was a gift from Andrew Fire (Addgene plasmid # 27508 ; http://n2t.net/addgene:27508 ; RRID:Addgene_27508)
