>Addgene plasmid #27508 | pHZ146 | addgene partial sequence | sequence record 33914 | 27508 with lac_promoter (CACTTTATGCTTCCGGCTCG)
AAACAGCTATGACCATGATTACGCCAAGCTGTAAGTTTAAACATGATCTTACTAACTAACTATTCTCATT
TAAATTTTCAGAGCTTAAAAATGGCTGAAATCACTCACAACGATGGATACGCTAACAACTTGGAAATGAA
ATAAGCTTGCATGCCTGCAGGCCTTGAATTGGGTGATAAAATGCTTGAATTGGGTGATAAAATGCTTGAA
TTGGGTGATAAAATCTTGGTCCCTTGAATTGGGTGATAAAATGCTTGAATTGGGTGATAAAATGCTTGAA
TTGGGTGATAAAATCTTGGTCCTTGAATTGGGTGATAAAATGCTTGAATTGGGTGATAAAATGCTTGAAT
TGGGTGATAAAATCTTGGTCCCTTGAATTGGGTGATAAAATGCTTGAATTGGGTGATAAAATGCTTGAAT
TGGGTGATAAAATCTTGGTCGACTCTAGACACTTTTCAGCTACCTAGAATTACAATTGGATATCCCCGCC
TCCCAATCCACCCACCCAGGGAAAAAGAAGGGCTCGCCGAAAATCAAAGTTATCTCCAGGCTCGCGCATC
CCACCGAGCGGTTGACTTCTCTCCACCACTTTTCATTTTAACCCTCGGGGTACGGGATTGGCCAAAGGAC
CCAAAGGTATGTTTCGAATGATACTAACATAACATAGAACATTTTCAGGAGGACCCTTGGCTAGCATGCT
TCCGGCCTGTTCCCTGAGACCTCAAGTGTGAGTGTACTATTGATGCTTCACACCTGGGCTCTCCCGGTAC
CAGGACGGTTTGA
